Addgene plasmid #38888: PTPRJ
Purpose: Bacterial expression for structure determination; may not be full ORF
Depositing lab: Nicola Burgess-Brown. Depositing organization: University of Oxford.
Backbone
  Vector backbone: pNIC28-Bsa4
  Backbone manufacturer: SGC
  Vector type: Bacterial Expression
Growth in bacteria
  Bacterial resistance: Kanamycin, 50 μg/mL
  Growth temperature: 37°C
  Growth strain: Mach1
  Copy number: Low Copy
Gene/Insert
  Gene/Insert name: PTPRJ (alt names: protein tyrosine phosphatase, receptor type, J; PDB:2NZ6)
  Species: H. sapiens (human)
  Insert size (bp): 978
  Mutation: C1239S inactivating mutation
  Entrez Gene: PTPRJ (a.k.a. CD148, DEP1, HPTPeta, R-PTP-ETA, SCC1)
  Tag / fusion protein: His Tev (N terminal on insert)
  Cloning method: Ligation Independent Cloning
  Sequencing primers: 5′ T7; 3′ T7-term
Terms and licenses: Academic/Nonprofit Terms; Industry Terms: Not Available to Industry
How to cite: PTPRJ was a gift from Nicola Burgess-Brown (Addgene plasmid # 38888 ; http://n2t.net/addgene:38888 ; RRID:Addgene_38888)
