[The description below was written by a language model from this plasmid's Addgene catalogue record.]
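Description:
PTPRJ is a bacterial expression plasmid built on the pNIC28-Bsa4 backbone from the SGC, a vector designed for ligation-independent cloning and recombinant protein production in E. coli. It is selected with kanamycin and is recorded as low copy. The record does not state the promoter or the origin of replication. However, the listed sequencing primers (T7 forward and T7 terminator) indicate that the insert lies between T7 promoter and terminator elements, which would mean expression depends on a host strain supplying T7 RNA polymerase. No feature table is provided, so other backbone elements cannot be described from the record.

The insert is a 978 bp fragment of human PTPRJ, the receptor-type protein tyrosine phosphatase J, also known as CD148 or DEP1. The record notes that it may not be the full open reading frame, and at this size it encodes only a portion of the receptor, though the exact domain boundaries are not given. It carries a C1239S substitution, described as an inactivating mutation. Replacing a catalytic cysteine with serine is a common way to make a phosphatase catalytically dead while keeping its fold intact. An N-terminal His tag followed by a TEV protease site is fused to the insert, allowing purification by metal-affinity chromatography and later removal of the tag by cleavage. The stated purpose is bacterial expression for structure determination, and the insert is linked to a deposited PDB structure.
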