>Addgene plasmid #38888 | PTPRJ | depositor partial sequence | sequence record 48946 | PTPRJ sequence 978 bps
ATGCACCATCATCATCATCATTCTTCTGGTGTAGATCTGGGTACCGAGAACCTGTACTTCCAATCCATGA
AGTTAATCAGAGTGGAGAATTTTGAGGCCTACTTCAAGAAGCAGCAAGCTGACTCCAACTGTGGGTTCGC
AGAGGAATACGAAGATCTGAAGCTTGTTGGAATTAGTCAACCTAAATATGCAGCAGAACTGGCTGAGAAT
AGAGGAAAGAATCGCTATAATAATGTTCTGCCCTATGATATTTCCCGTGTCAAACTTTCGGTCCAGACCC
ATTCAACGGATGACTACATCAATGCCAACTACATGCCTGGCTACCACTCCAAGAAAGATTTTATTGCCAC
ACAAGGACCTTTACCGAACACTTTGAAAGATTTTTGGCGTATGGTTTGGGAGAAAAATGTATATGCCATC
ATTATGTTGACTAAATGTGTTGAACAGGGAAGAACCAAATGTGAGGAGTATTGGCCCTCCAAGCAGGCTC
AGGACTATGGAGACATAACTGTGGCAATGACATCAGAAATTGTTCTTCCGGAATGGACCATCAGAGATTT
CACAGTGAAAAATATCCAGACAAGTGAGAGTCACCCTCTGAGACAGTTCCATTTCACCTCCTGGCCAGAC
CACGGTGTTCCCGACACCACTGACCTGCTCATCAACTTCCGGTACCTCGTTCGTGACTACATGAAGCAGA
GTCCTCCCGAATCGCCGATTCTGGTGCATAGCAGTGCTGGGGTCGGAAGGACGGGCACTTTCATTGCCAT
TGATCGTCTCATCTACCAGATAGAGAATGAGAACACCGTGGATGTGTATGGGATTGTGTATGACCTTCGA
ATGCATAGGCCTTTAATGGTGCAGACAGAGGACCAGTATGTTTTCCTCAATCAGTGTGTTTTGGATATTG
TCAGATCCCAGAAAGACTCAAAAGTAGATCTTATCTACTAAGACAGTAAAGGTGGATACGGATCCGAA
