>Addgene plasmid #38888 | PTPRJ | addgene partial sequence | sequence record 51149 | T7_term
TTCGGGCTTTGTTAGCAGCCGGATCTCAGTGGTGGTGGTGGTGGTGCTCGAGTGCGGCCGCAAAGCTTGT
CGACGGAGCTCGAATTCGGATCCGTATCCACCTTTACTGTCTTAGTAGATAAGATCTACTTTTGAGTCTT
TCTGGGATCTGACAATATCCAAAACACACTGATTGAGGAAAACATACTGGTCCTCTGTCTGCACCATTAA
AGGCCTATGCATTCGAAGGTCATACACAATCCCATACACATCCACGGTGTTCTCATTCTCTATCTGGTAG
ATGAGACGATCAATGGCAATGAAAGTGCCCGTCCTTCCGACCCCAGCACTGCTATGCACCAGAATCGGCG
ATTCGGGAGGACTCTGCTTCATGTAGTCACGAACGAGGTACCGGAAGTTGATGAGCAGGTCAGTGGTGTC
GGGAACACCGTGGTCTGGCCAGGAGGTGAAATGGAACTGTCTCAGAGGGTGACTCTCACTTGTCTGGATA
TTTTTCACTGTGAAATCTCTGATGGTCCATTCCGGAAGAACAATTTCTGATGTCATTGCCACAGTTATGT
CTCCATAGTCCTGAGCCTGCTTGGAGGGCCAATACTCCTCACATTTGGTTCTTCCCTGTTCAACACATTT
AGTCAACATAATGATGGCATATACATTTTTCTCCCAAACCATACGCCAAAAATCTTTCAAAGTGTTCGGT
AAAGGTCCTTGTGTGGCAATAAAATCTTTCTTGGAGTGGTAGCCAGGCATGTAGTTGGCATTGATGTAGT
CATCCGTTGAATGGGTCTGGACCGAAAGTTTGACACGGGAAATATCATAGGGCAGAACATTATTATAGCG
ATTCTTTCCTCTATTCTCAGCCAGTTCTGCTGCATATTTAGGTTGACTAATTCCAACAAGCTTCAGATCT
TCGTATTCCTCTGCGAACCCACAGTTGGAGTCAGCTTGCTGCTTCTTGAAGTAGGCCTCAAAATTCTCCA
CTCTGATTA
