>Addgene plasmid #38888 | PTPRJ | addgene partial sequence | sequence record 51155 | T7 5'-TAATACGACTCACTATAGGG-3'
ACCGAGAACCTGTACTTCCAATCCATGAAGTTAATCAGAGTGGAGAATTTTGAGGCCTACTTCAAGAAGC
AGCAAGCTGACTCCAACTGTGGGTTCGCAGAGGAATACGAAGATCTGAAGCTTGTTGGAATTAGTCAACC
TAAATATGCAGCAGAACTGGCTGAGAATAGAGGAAAGAATCGCTATAATAATGTTCTGCCCTATGATATT
TCCCGTGTCAAACTTTCGGTCCAGACCCATTCAACGGATGACTACATCAATGCCAACTACATGCCTGGCT
ACCACTCCAAGAAAGATTTTATTGCCACACAAGGACCTTTACCGAACACTTTGAAAGATTTTTGGCGTAT
GGTTTGGGAGAAAAATGTATATGCCATCATTATGTTGACTAAATGTGTTGAACAGGGAAGAACCAAATGT
GAGGAGTATTGGCCCTCCAAGCAGGCTCAGGACTATGGAGACATAACTGTGGCAATGACATCAGAAATTG
TTCTTCCGGAATGGACCATCAGAGATTTCACAGTGAAAAATATCCAGACAAGTGAGAGTCACCCTCTGAG
ACAGTTCCATTTCACCTCCTGGCCAGACCACGGTGTTCCCGACACCACTGACCTGCTCATCAACTTCCGG
TACCTCGTTCGTGACTACATGAAGCAGAGTCCTCCCGAATCGCCGATTCTGGTGCATAGCAGTGCTGGGG
TCGGAAGGACGGGCACTTTCATTGCCATTGATCGTCTCATCTACCAGATAGAGAATGAGAACACCGTGGA
TGTGTATGGGATTGTGTATGACCTTCGAATGCATAGGCCTTTAATGGTGCAGACAGAGGACCAGTATGTT
TTCCTCAATC
